Addgene plasmid #127039: pJUMP19-L3S2P21_T
Purpose: Basic Part T- Terminator; L3S2P21; synthetic terminator
Depositing lab: Chris French. Depositing organization: University of Edinburgh. Publication: Joint universal modular plasmids (JUMP): a flexible vector platform for synthetic biology. Valenzuela-Ortega M, French C. Synth Biol (Oxf). 2021 Feb 2;6(1):ysab003. doi: 10.1093/synbio/ysab003. eCollection 2021. PubMed 33623824.
Backbone
  Vector backbone: pJUMP19-Tac
  Backbone manufacturer: Backbone derived from SEVA.
  Vector type: Bacterial Expression, Synthetic Biology
Growth in bacteria
  Bacterial resistance: Ampicillin, 100 μg/mL
  Growth temperature: 37°C
  Growth strain: JM109
  Copy number: Low Copy
Gene/Insert
  Gene/Insert name: Part L3S2P21_T
  Species: Synthetic
  Mutation: None
  Cloning method: Restriction Enzyme; 5′ cloning site Unknown (unknown if destroyed)
Terms and licenses: Academic/Nonprofit Terms; Industry Terms: Not Available to Industry
Depositor comments: Part sub-domesticated from EcoFlex MoClo toolkit (PMID: 27096716) Please visit https://www.biorxiv.org/content/10.1101/799585v1 for bioRxiv preprint.
How to cite: pJUMP19-L3S2P21_T was a gift from Chris French (Addgene plasmid # 127039 ; http://n2t.net/addgene:127039 ; RRID:Addgene_127039)
