[The description below was written by a language model from this plasmid's Addgene catalogue record and pLannotate feature annotations shown in this document.]
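Description:
pJUMP19-L3S2P21_T is a basic-part (level 0) plasmid from the Joint Universal Modular Plasmids (JUMP) synthetic biology platform. It carries the synthetic transcription terminator L3S2P21 as a "T" (terminator) part for modular assembly. The part was sub-domesticated from the EcoFlex MoClo toolkit into the pJUMP19-Tac backbone, which derives from the SEVA vector architecture. The plasmid is about 4 kb and is maintained in E. coli under ampicillin selection, conferred by a TEM-type bla gene with its own promoter and followed by the phage fd terminator. Replication relies on a ColE1/pMB1-family origin accompanied by the bom region and the rop gene, in line with the catalogue's low-copy designation. An incP oriT is also present, as is typical of SEVA-derived backbones, and would allow conjugative mobilisation when transfer functions are supplied in trans. A short mbeC fragment is a remnant of the ColE1-type mobilisation region.

The terminator itself was not annotated by the automated feature table. By position, it most likely lies between the BioBrick prefix and suffix sequences that flank the cloning region, but the record does not confirm this. A fragment of the constitutive J23119 promoter sits upstream of this site. Downstream are a T7 gene 10 ribosome binding site and a GFP coding sequence (annotated as yEGFP), ending in the lambda t0 terminator. An rrnB T1 terminator insulates the other side of the cargo region. This layout suggests a backbone reporter downstream of the part site, though the record does not state its role. The plasmid serves as a source of a reusable terminator for building bacterial transcription units by hierarchical assembly.
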