Features (pLannotate 1.2.2; 15 found; start..end, strand, type, name):
     13..37      +  promoter       J23119(SpeI) promoter (fragment): bacterial promoter (Registry of Standard Biological Parts BBa J23119) modified to end with an SpeI site
    101..122     +  misc_feature   BioBrick prefix: BioBrick prefix for parts that do not start with "ATG"
    241..261     +  misc_feature   BioBrick suffix: universal suffix for all parts
    289..309     +  RBS            RBS: efficient ribosome binding site from bacteriophage T7 gene 10 (Olins and Rangwala, 1989)
    317..1036    +  CDS            yEGFP: yEGFP is a fluorescent protein published in 1997.
   1076..1170    +  terminator     lambda t0 terminator: transcription terminator from phage lambda
   1243..1334    +  promoter       AmpR promoter: bla
   1335..2192    +  CDS            bla: BLAT_ECOLX - Experimental evidence at protein level: Swiss-Prot protein existence level 1. TEM-type are the most prevalent beta-lactamases in enterobacteria; they hydrolyze the beta-lactam bond in susceptible beta-lactam antibiotics, thus conferring resistance to penicillins and cephalosporins. TEM-3 and TEM-4 are capable of hydrolyzing cefotaxime and ceftazidime. TEM-5 is capable of hydrolyzing ceftazidime. TEM-6 is capable of hydrolyzing ceftazidime and aztreonam. TEM-8/CAZ-2, TEM- 16/CAZ-7 and TEM-24/CAZ-6 are markedly active against ceftazidime. IRT- 4 shows resistance to beta-lactamase in
   2199..2238    +  terminator     fd terminator: central terminator from bacteriophage fd (Otsuka and Kunisawa, 1982)
   2385..2493    +  oriT           oriT: incP origin of transfer
   2529..3117    +  rep_origin     ori: high-copy-number ColE1/pMB1/pBR322/pUC origin of replication
   3303..3443    -  misc_feature   bom: basis of mobility region from pBR322
   3545..3736    -  CDS            rop: Rop protein, which maintains plasmids at low copy number; rop
   3777..3887    +  CDS            mbeC (fragment): MBEC_ECOLX - Experimental evidence at protein level: Swiss-Prot protein existence level 1. Required for efficient mobilization of ColE1 plasmid and is thus essential to promote the specific transfer of the plasmid during conjugation. Probably functions by inducing DNA bending, helping the MbeA relaxase to melt the DNA around the nic site and cleave the phosphodiester bond. Binds specifically double-stranded DNA (dsDNA) containing the ColE1 oriT but does not recognize the inverted repeat (IR). From Escherichia coli.
   3916..4002    -  terminator     rrnB T1 terminator: Escherichia coli rrnB; transcription terminator T1 from the E. coli rrnB gene
>Addgene plasmid #127039 | pJUMP19-L3S2P21_T | addgene full sequence | sequence record 248429 | Addgene NGS Result
TTAATTAAGGAGTTGACGGCTAGCTCAGTCCTAGGTACAGTGCTAGCGTACTTAACTTCTGACTGAGTTG
CACGCTTAACTTCTGACTGAGTTGCACGCTGAATTCGCGGCCGCTTCTAGAGGGTCTGCGATGTTTGGTC
TCTGCTTTCGACTCGGTACCAAATTCCAGAAAAGAGGCCTCCCGAAAGGGGGGCCTTTTTTCGTTTTGGT
CCTGTTCGCTTGAGACCTTTCATCGCGACCTACTAGTAGCGGCCGCTGCAGGGAGTAACTTCTGACTGAG
TTGCATACTTGTTTAACTTTAAGAAGGAGATATACAATGGTAGCCCGTAAAGGAGAAGAACTTTTCACTG
GAGTTGTCCCAATTCTTGTTGAATTAGATGGTGATGTTAATGGGCACAAATTTTCTGTCAGTGGAGAGGG
TGAAGGTGATGCAACATACGGAAAACTTACCCTTAAATTTATTTGCACTACTGGAAAACTACCTGTTCCA
TGGCCAACACTTGTCACTACTTTCGGTTATGGTGTTCAATGCTTTGCGAGATACCCAGATCATATGAAAC
AGCATGACTTTTTCAAGAGTGCCATGCCCGAAGGTTATGTACAGGAAAGAACTATATTTTTCAAAGATGA
CGGGAACTACAAGACACGTGCTGAAGTCAAGTTTGAAGGTGATACCCTTGTTAATAGAATCGAGTTAAAA
GGTATTGATTTTAAAGAAGATGGAAACATTCTTGGACACAAATTGGAATACAACTATAACTCACACAATG
TATACATCATGGCAGACAAACAAAAGAATGGAATCAAAGTTAACTTCAAAATTAGACACAACATTGAAGA
TGGAAGCGTTCAACTAGCAGACCATTATCAACAAAATACTCCAATTGGCGATGGCCCTGTCCTTTTACCA
GACAACCATTACCTGTCCACACAATCTGCCCTTTCGAAAGATCCCAACGAAAAGAGAGATCACATGGTCC
TTCTTGAGTTTGTAACAGCTGCTGGGATTACACATGGCATGGATGAACTATACAAAGGTTCGTAACTTCT
GACTGAGTTGCACGCTCTAGTCTTGGACTCCTGTTGATAGATCCAGTAATGACCTCAGAACTCCATCTGG
ATTTGTTCAGAACGCTCGGTTGCCGCCGGGCGTTTTTTATTGGTGAGAATCCAGGGGTCCCCAATAATTA
CGATTTAAATTAGTAGCCCGCCTAATGAGCGGGCTTTTTTTTAATTCCCCTATTTGTTTATTTTTCTAAA
TACATTCAAATATGTATCCGCTCATGAGACAATAACCCTGATAAATGCTTCAATAATATTGAAAAAGGAA
GAGTATGAGCATTCAGCATTTTCGTGTGGCGCTGATTCCGTTTTTTGCGGCGTTTTGCCTGCCGGTGTTT
GCGCATCCGGAAACCCTGGTGAAAGTGAAAGATGCGGAAGATCAACTGGGTGCGCGCGTGGGCTATATTG
AACTGGATCTGAACAGCGGCAAAATTCTGGAATCTTTTCGTCCGGAAGAACGTTTTCCGATGATGAGCAC
CTTTAAAGTGCTGCTGTGCGGTGCGGTTCTGAGCCGTGTGGATGCGGGCCAGGAACAACTGGGCCGTCGT
ATTCATTATAGCCAGAACGATCTGGTGGAATATAGCCCGGTGACCGAAAAACATCTGACCGATGGCATGA
CCGTGCGTGAACTGTGCAGCGCGGCGATTACCATGAGCGATAACACCGCGGCGAACCTGCTGCTGACGAC
CATTGGCGGTCCGAAAGAACTGACCGCGTTTCTGCATAACATGGGCGATCATGTGACCCGTCTGGATCGT
TGGGAACCGGAACTGAACGAAGCGATTCCGAACGATGAACGTGATACCACCATGCCGGCAGCAATGGCGA
CCACCCTGCGTAAACTGCTGACGGGTGAGCTGCTGACCCTGGCAAGCCGCCAGCAACTGATTGATTGGAT
GGAAGCGGATAAAGTGGCGGGTCCGCTGCTGCGTAGCGCGCTGCCGGCTGGCTGGTTTATTGCGGATAAA
AGCGGTGCGGGCGAACGTGGCAGCCGTGGCATTATTGCGGCGCTGGGCCCGGATGGTAAACCGAGCCGTA
TTGTGGTGATTTATACCACCGGCAGCCAGGCGACGATGGATGAACGTAACCGTCAGATTGCGGAAATTGG
CGCGAGCCTGATTAAACATTGGTAAACCGATACAATTAAAGGCTCCTTTTGGAGCCTTTTTTTTTGGACG
ACCCTTGTCCTTTTCCGCTGCATAACCCTGCTTCGGGGTCATTATAGCGATTTTTTCGGTATATCCATCC
TTTTTCGCACGATATACAGGATTTTGCCAAAGGGTTCGTGTAGACTTTCCTTGGTGTATCCAACGGCGTC
AGCCGGGCAGGATAGGTGAAGTAGGCCCACCCGCGAGCGGGTGTTCCTTCTTCACTGTCCCTTATTCGCA
CCTGGCGGTGCTCAACGGGAATCCTGCTCTGCGAGGCTGGCCGTAGGCCGGCCCCGTAGAAAAGATCAAA
GGATCTTCTTGAGATCCTTTTTTTCTGCGCGTAATCTGCTGCTTGCAAACAAAAAAACCACCGCTACCAG
CGGTGGTTTGTTTGCCGGATCAAGAGCTACCAACTCTTTTTCCGAAGGTAACTGGCTTCAGCAGAGCGCA
GATACCAAATACTGTCCTTCTAGTGTAGCCGTAGTTAGGCCACCACTTCAAGAACTCTGTAGCACCGCCT
ACATACCTCGCTCTGCTAATCCTGTTACCAGTGGCTGCTGCCAGTGGCGATAAGTCGTGTCTTACCGGGT
TGGACTCAAGACGATAGTTACCGGATAAGGCGCAGCGGTCGGGCTGAACGGGGGGTTCGTGCACACAGCC
CAGCTTGGAGCGAACGACCTACACCGAACTGAGATACCTACAGCGTGAGCTATGAGAAAGCGCCACGCTT
CCCGAAGGGAGAAAGGCGGACAGGTATCCGGTAAGCGGCAGGGTCGGAACAGGAGAGCGCACGAGGGAGC
TTCCAGGGGGAAACGCCTGGTATCTTTATAGTCCTGTCGGGTTTCGCCACCTCTGACTTGAGCGTCGATT
TTTGTGATGCTCGTCAGGGGGGCGGAGCCTATGGAAAAACGCCAGCAACGCGGCCTTTTTACGGTTCCTG
GCCTTTTGCTGGCCTTTTGCTCACATGTTCTTTCCTGCGTTATCCCCTGATTCTGTGGATAACCGTATTA
CCGCCTTTGAGTGAGCTGATACCGCTCGCCGCAGCCGAACGACCGAGCGCAGCGAGTCAGTGAGCGAGGA
AGCGGAAGAGCGCCTGATGCGGTATTTTCTCCTTACGCATCTGTGCGGTATTTCACACCGCATATGGTGC
ACTCTCAGTACAATCTGCTCTGATGCCGCATAGTTAAGCCAGTATACACTCCGCTATCGCTACGTGACTG
GGTCATGGCTGCGCCCCGACACCCGCCAACACCCGCTGACGCGCCCTGACGGGCTTGTCTGCTCCCGGCA
TCCGCTTACAGACAAGCTGTGACAGTCTCCGGGAGCTGCATGTGTCAGAGGTTTTCACCGTCATCACCGA
AACGCGCGAGGCAGCTGCGGTAAAGCTCATCAGCGTGGTCGTGCAGCGATTCACAGATGTCTGCCTGTTC
ATCCGCGTCCAGCTCGTTGAGTTTCTCCAGAAGCGTTAATGTCTGGCTTCTGATAAAGCGGGCCATGTTA
AGGGCGGTTTTTTCCTGTTTGGTCACTGATGCCTCCGTGTAAGGGGGATTTCTGTTCATGGGGGTAATGA
TACCGATGAAACGAGAGAGGATGCTCACGATACGGGTTACTGATGATGAACATGCCCGGTTACTGGAACG
TTGTGAGGGTAAACAACTGGCGGTATGGATGCGGCGGGGGCGCGCCCAGCTGTCTAGGGCGGCGGATTTG
TCCTACTCAGGAGAGCGTTCACCGACAAACAACAGATAAAACGAAAGGCCCAGTCTTTCGACTGAGCCTT
TCGTTTTATTTGATGCCT
